Addgene plasmid #112448: pZNF766.1.0-gDNA
Purpose: CRISPR plasmid for expression of Cas9 and gRNA targeting human transcription factor ZNF766
Depositing lab: Kevin White. Depositing organization: University of Chicago.
Backbone
  Vector backbone: pX330
  Backbone manufacturer: Zhang lab (Addgene plasmid ID: 42230)
  Vector type: Mammalian Expression, CRISPR
Growth in bacteria
  Bacterial resistance: Ampicillin, 100 μg/mL
  Growth temperature: 37°C
  Growth strain: DH5alpha
  Copy number: High Copy
Gene/Insert
  Gene/Insert name: ZNF766
  gRNA/shRNA sequence: GAGTCCTTACAAACTGAGTT TGG
  Species: H. sapiens (human)
  Entrez Gene: ZNF766
  Cloning method: Restriction Enzyme; 5′ cloning site BbsI (destroyed during cloning); 3′ cloning site BbsI (destroyed during cloning)
  Sequencing primers: 5′ hU6-F (5'-GAGGGCCTATTTCCCATGATT-3')
Terms and licenses: Academic/Nonprofit Terms; Industry Terms: Not Available to Industry
Depositor comments: gRNA sequence listed includes 20 nucleotide target sequence, followed by the uncloned PAM sequence. The PAM sequence is not present in the plasmid. Use with plasmid pZNF766-donor.
How to cite: pZNF766.1.0-gDNA was a gift from Kevin White (Addgene plasmid # 112448 ; http://n2t.net/addgene:112448 ; RRID:Addgene_112448)
