[The description below was written by a language model from this plasmid's Addgene catalogue record and pLannotate feature annotations shown in this document.]
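Description:
pZNF766.1.0-gDNA is a mammalian CRISPR expression plasmid built on the pX330 backbone. It delivers both Streptococcus pyogenes Cas9 and a single guide RNA directed against the human transcription factor gene ZNF766. It is propagated in E. coli as a high-copy plasmid through a ColE1/pUC-type origin and selected with ampicillin via the β-lactamase (AmpR) cassette. A phage f1/M13 origin, a single AAV2 inverted terminal repeat, and short bom and rop fragments are also annotated, apparently as backbone remnants.

Two expression units make up the payload. A human U6 RNA polymerase III promoter drives the guide RNA. The 20-nucleotide ZNF766 target sequence was cloned into the BbsI sites, which were destroyed in the process, directly upstream of the S. pyogenes gRNA scaffold. The PAM listed in the record is part of the genomic target and is not present in the plasmid. Cas9 is expressed from a hybrid promoter made of the CMV enhancer, the chicken β-actin promoter and a hybrid CBA/MVM intron. The annotation tool splits the coding sequence into N- and C-terminal portions, but these are contiguous, consistent with a full-length nuclease. The Cas9 coding sequence ends in a nucleoplasmin bipartite nuclear localization signal and is followed by a bGH polyadenylation signal.

Two sequence records are available, and they show the same layout. The repository's sequencing result is 8,469 nt, slightly shorter than the depositor's 8,508 nt, and it annotates only a fragment of the chicken β-actin promoter. The depositor notes that the plasmid is to be used with the companion plasmid pZNF766-donor, which suggests Cas9 cutting at ZNF766 paired with donor-templated modification of the locus. The record does not describe the nature of that modification.
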