Features (pLannotate 1.2.2; 18 found; start..end, strand, type, name):
     79..122     +  misc_RNA       gRNA scaffold (fragment): guide RNA scaffold for the Streptococcus pyogenes CRISPR/Cas9 system
    169..454     +  enhancer       CMV enhancer: human cytomegalovirus immediate early enhancer; contains an 18-bp deletion relative to the standard CMV enhancer
    456..733     +  promoter       chicken β-actin promoter: No description available
    734..962     +  intron         hybrid intron: hybrid between chicken β-actin (CBA) and minute virus of mice (MMV) introns (Gray et al., 2011)
   1100..2701    +  CDS            Cas9(N): N-terminal portion of Streptococcus pyogenes Cas9 (Zetsche et al., 2015)
   2702..5200    +  CDS            Cas9(C): C-terminal portion of Streptococcus pyogenes Cas9 (Zetsche et al., 2015)
   5201..5248    +  CDS            nucleoplasmin NLS: bipartite nuclear localization signal from nucleoplasmin
   5282..5393    +  polyA_signal   bGH poly(A) signal: bovine growth hormone polyadenylation signal
   5498..5638    +  repeat_region  AAV2 ITR: inverted terminal repeat of adeno-associated virus serotype 2 inverted
   5643..5694    -  misc_feature   bom (fragment): basis of mobility region from pBR322
   5713..6093    +  rep_origin     M13 ori (sequence partly withheld): M13 bacteriophage origin of replication; arrow indicates direction of (+) strand synthesis
   6169..6218    -  misc_feature   bom (fragment): basis of mobility region from pBR322
   6320..6355    -  CDS            rop (fragment): Rop protein, which maintains plasmids at low copy number; rop
   6450..6554    +  promoter       AmpR promoter: bla
   6555..7415    +  CDS            AmpR: β-lactamase; bla; confers resistance to ampicillin, carbenicillin, and related antibiotics
   7586..8174    +  rep_origin     ori: high-copy-number ColE1/pMB1/pBR322/pUC origin of replication
   8236..8476    +  promoter       U6 promoter: RNA polymerase III promoter for human U6 snRNA
   8505..72      +  misc_RNA       gRNA scaffold (across the origin): guide RNA scaffold for the Streptococcus pyogenes CRISPR/Cas9 system
>Addgene plasmid #112448 | pZNF766.1.0-gDNA | depositor full sequence | sequence record 211839 | Full Sequence
TAGAGCTAGAAATAGCAAGTTAAAATAAGGCTAGTCCGTTATCAACTTGAAAAAGTGGCACCGAGTCGGT
GCTTTTTTGTTTTAGAGCTAGAAATAGCAAGTTAAAATAAGGCTAGTCCGTTTTTAGCGCGTGCGCCAAT
TCTGCAGACAAATGGCTCTAGAGGTACCCGTTACATAACTTACGGTAAATGGCCCGCCTGGCTGACCGCC
CAACGACCCCCGCCCATTGACGTCAATAGTAACGCCAATAGGGACTTTCCATTGACGTCAATGGGTGGAG
TATTTACGGTAAACTGCCCACTTGGCAGTACATCAAGTGTATCATATGCCAAGTACGCCCCCTATTGACG
TCAATGACGGTAAATGGCCCGCCTGGCATTGTGCCCAGTACATGACCTTATGGGACTTTCCTACTTGGCA
GTACATCTACGTATTAGTCATCGCTATTACCATGGTCGAGGTGAGCCCCACGTTCTGCTTCACTCTCCCC
ATCTCCCCCCCCTCCCCACCCCCAATTTTGTATTTATTTATTTTTTAATTATTTTGTGCAGCGATGGGGG
CGGGGGGGGGGGGGGGGCGCGCGCCAGGCGGGGCGGGGCGGGGCGAGGGGCGGGGCGGGGCGAGGCGGAG
AGGTGCGGCGGCAGCCAATCAGAGCGGCGCGCTCCGAAAGTTTCCTTTTATGGCGAGGCGGCGGCGGCGG
CGGCCCTATAAAAAGCGAAGCGCGCGGCGGGCGGGAGTCGCTGCGACGCTGCCTTCGCCCCGTGCCCCGC
TCCGCCGCCGCCTCGCGCCGCCCGCCCCGGCTCTGACTGACCGCGTTACTCCCACAGGTGAGCGGGCGGG
ACGGCCCTTCTCCTCCGGGCTGTAATTAGCTGAGCAAGAGGTAAGGGTTTAAGGGATGGTTGGTTGGTGG
GGTATTAATGTTTAATTACCTGGAGCACCTGCCTGAAATCACTTTTTTTCAGGTTGGACCGGTGCCACCA
TGGACTATAAGGACCACGACGGAGACTACAAGGATCATGATATTGATTACAAAGACGATGACGATAAGAT
GGCCCCAAAGAAGAAGCGGAAGGTCGGTATCCACGGAGTCCCAGCAGCCGACAAGAAGTACAGCATCGGC
CTGGACATCGGCACCAACTCTGTGGGCTGGGCCGTGATCACCGACGAGTACAAGGTGCCCAGCAAGAAAT
TCAAGGTGCTGGGCAACACCGACCGGCACAGCATCAAGAAGAACCTGATCGGAGCCCTGCTGTTCGACAG
CGGCGAAACAGCCGAGGCCACCCGGCTGAAGAGAACCGCCAGAAGAAGATACACCAGACGGAAGAACCGG
ATCTGCTATCTGCAAGAGATCTTCAGCAACGAGATGGCCAAGGTGGACGACAGCTTCTTCCACAGACTGG
AAGAGTCCTTCCTGGTGGAAGAGGATAAGAAGCACGAGCGGCACCCCATCTTCGGCAACATCGTGGACGA
GGTGGCCTACCACGAGAAGTACCCCACCATCTACCACCTGAGAAAGAAACTGGTGGACAGCACCGACAAG
GCCGACCTGCGGCTGATCTATCTGGCCCTGGCCCACATGATCAAGTTCCGGGGCCACTTCCTGATCGAGG
GCGACCTGAACCCCGACAACAGCGACGTGGACAAGCTGTTCATCCAGCTGGTGCAGACCTACAACCAGCT
GTTCGAGGAAAACCCCATCAACGCCAGCGGCGTGGACGCCAAGGCCATCCTGTCTGCCAGACTGAGCAAG
AGCAGACGGCTGGAAAATCTGATCGCCCAGCTGCCCGGCGAGAAGAAGAATGGCCTGTTCGGAAACCTGA
TTGCCCTGAGCCTGGGCCTGACCCCCAACTTCAAGAGCAACTTCGACCTGGCCGAGGATGCCAAACTGCA
GCTGAGCAAGGACACCTACGACGACGACCTGGACAACCTGCTGGCCCAGATCGGCGACCAGTACGCCGAC
CTGTTTCTGGCCGCCAAGAACCTGTCCGACGCCATCCTGCTGAGCGACATCCTGAGAGTGAACACCGAGA
TCACCAAGGCCCCCCTGAGCGCCTCTATGATCAAGAGATACGACGAGCACCACCAGGACCTGACCCTGCT
GAAAGCTCTCGTGCGGCAGCAGCTGCCTGAGAAGTACAAAGAGATTTTCTTCGACCAGAGCAAGAACGGC
TACGCCGGCTACATTGACGGCGGAGCCAGCCAGGAAGAGTTCTACAAGTTCATCAAGCCCATCCTGGAAA
AGATGGACGGCACCGAGGAACTGCTCGTGAAGCTGAACAGAGAGGACCTGCTGCGGAAGCAGCGGACCTT
CGACAACGGCAGCATCCCCCACCAGATCCACCTGGGAGAGCTGCACGCCATTCTGCGGCGGCAGGAAGAT
TTTTACCCATTCCTGAAGGACAACCGGGAAAAGATCGAGAAGATCCTGACCTTCCGCATCCCCTACTACG
TGGGCCCTCTGGCCAGGGGAAACAGCAGATTCGCCTGGATGACCAGAAAGAGCGAGGAAACCATCACCCC
CTGGAACTTCGAGGAAGTGGTGGACAAGGGCGCTTCCGCCCAGAGCTTCATCGAGCGGATGACCAACTTC
GATAAGAACCTGCCCAACGAGAAGGTGCTGCCCAAGCACAGCCTGCTGTACGAGTACTTCACCGTGTATA
ACGAGCTGACCAAAGTGAAATACGTGACCGAGGGAATGAGAAAGCCCGCCTTCCTGAGCGGCGAGCAGAA
AAAGGCCATCGTGGACCTGCTGTTCAAGACCAACCGGAAAGTGACCGTGAAGCAGCTGAAAGAGGACTAC
TTCAAGAAAATCGAGTGCTTCGACTCCGTGGAAATCTCCGGCGTGGAAGATCGGTTCAACGCCTCCCTGG
GCACATACCACGATCTGCTGAAAATTATCAAGGACAAGGACTTCCTGGACAATGAGGAAAACGAGGACAT
TCTGGAAGATATCGTGCTGACCCTGACACTGTTTGAGGACAGAGAGATGATCGAGGAACGGCTGAAAACC
TATGCCCACCTGTTCGACGACAAAGTGATGAAGCAGCTGAAGCGGCGGAGATACACCGGCTGGGGCAGGC
TGAGCCGGAAGCTGATCAACGGCATCCGGGACAAGCAGTCCGGCAAGACAATCCTGGATTTCCTGAAGTC
CGACGGCTTCGCCAACAGAAACTTCATGCAGCTGATCCACGACGACAGCCTGACCTTTAAAGAGGACATC
CAGAAAGCCCAGGTGTCCGGCCAGGGCGATAGCCTGCACGAGCACATTGCCAATCTGGCCGGCAGCCCCG
CCATTAAGAAGGGCATCCTGCAGACAGTGAAGGTGGTGGACGAGCTCGTGAAAGTGATGGGCCGGCACAA
GCCCGAGAACATCGTGATCGAAATGGCCAGAGAGAACCAGACCACCCAGAAGGGACAGAAGAACAGCCGC
GAGAGAATGAAGCGGATCGAAGAGGGCATCAAAGAGCTGGGCAGCCAGATCCTGAAAGAACACCCCGTGG
AAAACACCCAGCTGCAGAACGAGAAGCTGTACCTGTACTACCTGCAGAATGGGCGGGATATGTACGTGGA
CCAGGAACTGGACATCAACCGGCTGTCCGACTACGATGTGGACCATATCGTGCCTCAGAGCTTTCTGAAG
GACGACTCCATCGACAACAAGGTGCTGACCAGAAGCGACAAGAACCGGGGCAAGAGCGACAACGTGCCCT
CCGAAGAGGTCGTGAAGAAGATGAAGAACTACTGGCGGCAGCTGCTGAACGCCAAGCTGATTACCCAGAG
AAAGTTCGACAATCTGACCAAGGCCGAGAGAGGCGGCCTGAGCGAACTGGATAAGGCCGGCTTCATCAAG
AGACAGCTGGTGGAAACCCGGCAGATCACAAAGCACGTGGCACAGATCCTGGACTCCCGGATGAACACTA
AGTACGACGAGAATGACAAGCTGATCCGGGAAGTGAAAGTGATCACCCTGAAGTCCAAGCTGGTGTCCGA
TTTCCGGAAGGATTTCCAGTTTTACAAAGTGCGCGAGATCAACAACTACCACCACGCCCACGACGCCTAC
CTGAACGCCGTCGTGGGAACCGCCCTGATCAAAAAGTACCCTAAGCTGGAAAGCGAGTTCGTGTACGGCG
ACTACAAGGTGTACGACGTGCGGAAGATGATCGCCAAGAGCGAGCAGGAAATCGGCAAGGCTACCGCCAA
GTACTTCTTCTACAGCAACATCATGAACTTTTTCAAGACCGAGATTACCCTGGCCAACGGCGAGATCCGG
AAGCGGCCTCTGATCGAGACAAACGGCGAAACCGGGGAGATCGTGTGGGATAAGGGCCGGGATTTTGCCA
CCGTGCGGAAAGTGCTGAGCATGCCCCAAGTGAATATCGTGAAAAAGACCGAGGTGCAGACAGGCGGCTT
CAGCAAAGAGTCTATCCTGCCCAAGAGGAACAGCGATAAGCTGATCGCCAGAAAGAAGGACTGGGACCCT
AAGAAGTACGGCGGCTTCGACAGCCCCACCGTGGCCTATTCTGTGCTGGTGGTGGCCAAAGTGGAAAAGG
GCAAGTCCAAGAAACTGAAGAGTGTGAAAGAGCTGCTGGGGATCACCATCATGGAAAGAAGCAGCTTCGA
GAAGAATCCCATCGACTTTCTGGAAGCCAAGGGCTACAAAGAAGTGAAAAAGGACCTGATCATCAAGCTG
CCTAAGTACTCCCTGTTCGAGCTGGAAAACGGCCGGAAGAGAATGCTGGCCTCTGCCGGCGAACTGCAGA
AGGGAAACGAACTGGCCCTGCCCTCCAAATATGTGAACTTCCTGTACCTGGCCAGCCACTATGAGAAGCT
GAAGGGCTCCCCCGAGGATAATGAGCAGAAACAGCTGTTTGTGGAACAGCACAAGCACTACCTGGACGAG
ATCATCGAGCAGATCAGCGAGTTCTCCAAGAGAGTGATCCTGGCCGACGCTAATCTGGACAAAGTGCTGT
CCGCCTACAACAAGCACCGGGATAAGCCCATCAGAGAGCAGGCCGAGAATATCATCCACCTGTTTACCCT
GACCAATCTGGGAGCCCCTGCCGCCTTCAAGTACTTTGACACCACCATCGACCGGAAGAGGTACACCAGC
ACCAAAGAGGTGCTGGACGCCACCCTGATCCACCAGAGCATCACCGGCCTGTACGAGACACGGATCGACC
TGTCTCAGCTGGGAGGCGACAAAAGGCCGGCGGCCACGAAAAAGGCCGGCCAGGCAAAAAAGAAAAAGTA
AGAATTCCTAGAGCTCGCTGATCAGCCTCGACTGTGCCTTCTAGTTGCCAGCCATCTGTTGTTTGCCCCT
CCCCCGTGCCTTCCTTGACCCTGGAAGGTGCCACTCCCACTGTCCTTTCCTAATAAAATGAGGAAATTGC
ATCGCATTGTCTGAGTAGGTGTCATTCTATTCTGGGGGGTGGGGTGGGGCAGGACAGCAAGGGGGAGGAT
TGGGAAGAGAATAGCAGGCATGCTGGGGAGCGGCCGCAGGAACCCCTAGTGATGGAGTTGGCCACTCCCT
CTCTGCGCGCTCGCTCGCTCACTGAGGCCGGGCGACCAAAGGTCGCCCGACGCCCGGGCTTTGCCCGGGC
GGCCTCAGTGAGCGAGCGAGCGCGCAGCTGCCTGCAGGGGCGCCTGATGCGGTATTTTCTCCTTACGCAT
CTGTGCGGTATTTCACACCGCATA
[142 nt withheld, positions 5695-5836]
C
[141 nt withheld, positions 5838-5978]
CCTTTGACGTTGGAGTCCACGTTCTTT
[37 nt withheld, positions 6006-6042]
ACCCTATCTCGGGCTATTCTTTTGATTTATAAGGGATTTTGCCGATTTCGGCCTATTGGTTAAAAAATGA
GCTGATTTAACAAAAATTTAACGCGAATTTTAACAAAATATTAACGTTTACAATTTTATGGTGCACTCTC
AGTACAATCTGCTCTGATGCCGCATAGTTAAGCCAGCCCCGACACCCGCCAACACCCGCTGACGCGCCCT
GACGGGCTTGTCTGCTCCCGGCATCCGCTTACAGACAAGCTGTGACCGTCTCCGGGAGCTGCATGTGTCA
GAGGTTTTCACCGTCATCACCGAAACGCGCGAGACGAAAGGGCCTCGTGATACGCCTATTTTTATAGGTT
AATGTCATGATAATAATGGTTTCTTAGACGTCAGGTGGCACTTTTCGGGGAAATGTGCGCGGAACCCCTA
TTTGTTTATTTTTCTAAATACATTCAAATATGTATCCGCTCATGAGACAATAACCCTGATAAATGCTTCA
ATAATATTGAAAAAGGAAGAGTATGAGTATTCAACATTTCCGTGTCGCCCTTATTCCCTTTTTTGCGGCA
TTTTGCCTTCCTGTTTTTGCTCACCCAGAAACGCTGGTGAAAGTAAAAGATGCTGAAGATCAGTTGGGTG
CACGAGTGGGTTACATCGAACTGGATCTCAACAGCGGTAAGATCCTTGAGAGTTTTCGCCCCGAAGAACG
TTTTCCAATGATGAGCACTTTTAAAGTTCTGCTATGTGGCGCGGTATTATCCCGTATTGACGCCGGGCAA
GAGCAACTCGGTCGCCGCATACACTATTCTCAGAATGACTTGGTTGAGTACTCACCAGTCACAGAAAAGC
ATCTTACGGATGGCATGACAGTAAGAGAATTATGCAGTGCTGCCATAACCATGAGTGATAACACTGCGGC
CAACTTACTTCTGACAACGATCGGAGGACCGAAGGAGCTAACCGCTTTTTTGCACAACATGGGGGATCAT
GTAACTCGCCTTGATCGTTGGGAACCGGAGCTGAATGAAGCCATACCAAACGACGAGCGTGACACCACGA
TGCCTGTAGCAATGGCAACAACGTTGCGCAAACTATTAACTGGCGAACTACTTACTCTAGCTTCCCGGCA
ACAATTAATAGACTGGATGGAGGCGGATAAAGTTGCAGGACCACTTCTGCGCTCGGCCCTTCCGGCTGGC
TGGTTTATTGCTGATAAATCTGGAGCCGGTGAGCGTGGAAGCCGCGGTATCATTGCAGCACTGGGGCCAG
ATGGTAAGCCCTCCCGTATCGTAGTTATCTACACGACGGGGAGTCAGGCAACTATGGATGAACGAAATAG
ACAGATCGCTGAGATAGGTGCCTCACTGATTAAGCATTGGTAACTGTCAGACCAAGTTTACTCATATATA
CTTTAGATTGATTTAAAACTTCATTTTTAATTTAAAAGGATCTAGGTGAAGATCCTTTTTGATAATCTCA
TGACCAAAATCCCTTAACGTGAGTTTTCGTTCCACTGAGCGTCAGACCCCGTAGAAAAGATCAAAGGATC
TTCTTGAGATCCTTTTTTTCTGCGCGTAATCTGCTGCTTGCAAACAAAAAAACCACCGCTACCAGCGGTG
GTTTGTTTGCCGGATCAAGAGCTACCAACTCTTTTTCCGAAGGTAACTGGCTTCAGCAGAGCGCAGATAC
CAAATACTGTCCTTCTAGTGTAGCCGTAGTTAGGCCACCACTTCAAGAACTCTGTAGCACCGCCTACATA
CCTCGCTCTGCTAATCCTGTTACCAGTGGCTGCTGCCAGTGGCGATAAGTCGTGTCTTACCGGGTTGGAC
TCAAGACGATAGTTACCGGATAAGGCGCAGCGGTCGGGCTGAACGGGGGGTTCGTGCACACAGCCCAGCT
TGGAGCGAACGACCTACACCGAACTGAGATACCTACAGCGTGAGCTATGAGAAAGCGCCACGCTTCCCGA
AGGGAGAAAGGCGGACAGGTATCCGGTAAGCGGCAGGGTCGGAACAGGAGAGCGCACGAGGGAGCTTCCA
GGGGGAAACGCCTGGTATCTTTATAGTCCTGTCGGGTTTCGCCACCTCTGACTTGAGCGTCGATTTTTGT
GATGCTCGTCAGGGGGGCGGAGCCTATGGAAAAACGCCAGCAACGCGGCCTTTTTACGGTTCCTGGCCTT
TTGCTGGCCTTTTGCTCACATGTGAGGGCCTATTTCCCATGATTCCTTCATATTTGCATATACGATACAA
GGCTGTTAGAGAGATAATTGGAATTAATTTGACTGTAAACACAAAGATATTAGTACAAAATACGTGACGT
AGAAAGTAATAATTTCTTGGGTAGTTTGCAGTTTTAAAATTATGTTTTAAAATGGACTATCATATGCTTA
CCGTAACTTGAAAGTATTTCGATTTCTTGGCTTTATATATCTTGTGGAAAGGACGAAACACCGAGTCCTT
ACAAACTGAGTTGTTT
