Features (pLannotate 1.2.2; 18 found; start..end, strand, type, name):
     79..122     +  misc_RNA       gRNA scaffold (fragment): guide RNA scaffold for the Streptococcus pyogenes CRISPR/Cas9 system
    169..454     +  enhancer       CMV enhancer: human cytomegalovirus immediate early enhancer; contains an 18-bp deletion relative to the standard CMV enhancer
    557..695     +  promoter       chicken β-actin promoter (fragment): No description available
    696..923     +  intron         hybrid intron: hybrid between chicken β-actin (CBA) and minute virus of mice (MMV) introns (Gray et al., 2011)
   1061..2662    +  CDS            Cas9(N): N-terminal portion of Streptococcus pyogenes Cas9 (Zetsche et al., 2015)
   2663..5161    +  CDS            Cas9(C): C-terminal portion of Streptococcus pyogenes Cas9 (Zetsche et al., 2015)
   5162..5209    +  CDS            nucleoplasmin NLS: bipartite nuclear localization signal from nucleoplasmin
   5243..5354    +  polyA_signal   bGH poly(A) signal: bovine growth hormone polyadenylation signal
   5459..5599    +  repeat_region  AAV2 ITR: inverted terminal repeat of adeno-associated virus serotype 2 inverted
   5604..5655    -  misc_feature   bom (fragment): basis of mobility region from pBR322
   5674..6129    +  rep_origin     f1 ori (sequence partly withheld): f1 bacteriophage origin of replication; arrow indicates direction of (+) strand synthesis
   6130..6179    -  misc_feature   bom (fragment): basis of mobility region from pBR322
   6281..6316    -  CDS            rop (fragment): Rop protein, which maintains plasmids at low copy number; rop
   6411..6515    +  promoter       AmpR promoter: bla
   6516..7376    +  CDS            AmpR: β-lactamase; bla; confers resistance to ampicillin, carbenicillin, and related antibiotics
   7547..8135    +  rep_origin     ori: high-copy-number ColE1/pMB1/pBR322/pUC origin of replication
   8197..8437    +  promoter       U6 promoter: RNA polymerase III promoter for human U6 snRNA
   8466..72      +  misc_RNA       gRNA scaffold (across the origin): guide RNA scaffold for the Streptococcus pyogenes CRISPR/Cas9 system
>Addgene plasmid #112448 | pZNF766.1.0-gDNA | addgene full sequence | sequence record 230461 | Addgene NGS Result
TAGAGCTAGAAATAGCAAGTTAAAATAAGGCTAGTCCGTTATCAACTTGAAAAAGTGGCACCGAGTCGGT
GCTTTTTTGTTTTAGAGCTAGAAATAGCAAGTTAAAATAAGGCTAGTCCGTTTTTAGCGCGTGCGCCAAT
TCTGCAGACAAATGGCTCTAGAGGTACCCGTTACATAACTTACGGTAAATGGCCCGCCTGGCTGACCGCC
CAACGACCCCCGCCCATTGACGTCAATAGTAACGCCAATAGGGACTTTCCATTGACGTCAATGGGTGGAG
TATTTACGGTAAACTGCCCACTTGGCAGTACATCAAGTGTATCATATGCCAAGTACGCCCCCTATTGACG
TCAATGACGGTAAATGGCCCGCCTGGCATTGTGCCCAGTACATGACCTTATGGGACTTTCCTACTTGGCA
GTACATCTACGTATTAGTCATCGCTATTACCATGGTCGAGGTGAGCCCCACGTTCTGCTTCACTCTCCCC
ATCTCCCCCCCCTCCCCACCCCCAATTTTGTATTTATTTATTTTTTAATTATTTTGTGCAGCGATGGGGG
CGGGGGGGGGGGGGGGGCGGGGCGAGGCGGAGAGGTGCGGCGGCAGCCAATCAGAGCGGCGCGCTCCGAA
AGTTTCCTTTTATGGCGAGGCGGCGGCGGCGGCGGCCCTATAAAAAGCGAAGCGCGCGGCGGGCGGGAGT
CGCTGCGCGCTGCCTTCGCCCCGTGCCCCGCTCCGCCGCCGCCTCGCGCCGCCCGCCCCGGCTCTGACTG
ACCGCGTTACTCCCACAGGTGAGCGGGCGGGACGGCCCTTCTCCTCCGGGCTGTAATTAGCTGAGCAAGA
GGTAAGGGTTTAAGGGATGGTTGGTTGGTGGGGTATTAATGTTTAATTACCTGGAGCACCTGCCTGAAAT
CACTTTTTTTCAGGTTGGACCGGTGCCACCATGGACTATAAGGACCACGACGGAGACTACAAGGATCATG
ATATTGATTACAAAGACGATGACGATAAGATGGCCCCAAAGAAGAAGCGGAAGGTCGGTATCCACGGAGT
CCCAGCAGCCGACAAGAAGTACAGCATCGGCCTGGACATCGGCACCAACTCTGTGGGCTGGGCCGTGATC
ACCGACGAGTACAAGGTGCCCAGCAAGAAATTCAAGGTGCTGGGCAACACCGACCGGCACAGCATCAAGA
AGAACCTGATCGGAGCCCTGCTGTTCGACAGCGGCGAAACAGCCGAGGCCACCCGGCTGAAGAGAACCGC
CAGAAGAAGATACACCAGACGGAAGAACCGGATCTGCTATCTGCAAGAGATCTTCAGCAACGAGATGGCC
AAGGTGGACGACAGCTTCTTCCACAGACTGGAAGAGTCCTTCCTGGTGGAAGAGGATAAGAAGCACGAGC
GGCACCCCATCTTCGGCAACATCGTGGACGAGGTGGCCTACCACGAGAAGTACCCCACCATCTACCACCT
GAGAAAGAAACTGGTGGACAGCACCGACAAGGCCGACCTGCGGCTGATCTATCTGGCCCTGGCCCACATG
ATCAAGTTCCGGGGCCACTTCCTGATCGAGGGCGACCTGAACCCCGACAACAGCGACGTGGACAAGCTGT
TCATCCAGCTGGTGCAGACCTACAACCAGCTGTTCGAGGAAAACCCCATCAACGCCAGCGGCGTGGACGC
CAAGGCCATCCTGTCTGCCAGACTGAGCAAGAGCAGACGGCTGGAAAATCTGATCGCCCAGCTGCCCGGC
GAGAAGAAGAATGGCCTGTTCGGAAACCTGATTGCCCTGAGCCTGGGCCTGACCCCCAACTTCAAGAGCA
ACTTCGACCTGGCCGAGGATGCCAAACTGCAGCTGAGCAAGGACACCTACGACGACGACCTGGACAACCT
GCTGGCCCAGATCGGCGACCAGTACGCCGACCTGTTTCTGGCCGCCAAGAACCTGTCCGACGCCATCCTG
CTGAGCGACATCCTGAGAGTGAACACCGAGATCACCAAGGCCCCCCTGAGCGCCTCTATGATCAAGAGAT
ACGACGAGCACCACCAGGACCTGACCCTGCTGAAAGCTCTCGTGCGGCAGCAGCTGCCTGAGAAGTACAA
AGAGATTTTCTTCGACCAGAGCAAGAACGGCTACGCCGGCTACATTGACGGCGGAGCCAGCCAGGAAGAG
TTCTACAAGTTCATCAAGCCCATCCTGGAAAAGATGGACGGCACCGAGGAACTGCTCGTGAAGCTGAACA
GAGAGGACCTGCTGCGGAAGCAGCGGACCTTCGACAACGGCAGCATCCCCCACCAGATCCACCTGGGAGA
GCTGCACGCCATTCTGCGGCGGCAGGAAGATTTTTACCCATTCCTGAAGGACAACCGGGAAAAGATCGAG
AAGATCCTGACCTTCCGCATCCCCTACTACGTGGGCCCTCTGGCCAGGGGAAACAGCAGATTCGCCTGGA
TGACCAGAAAGAGCGAGGAAACCATCACCCCCTGGAACTTCGAGGAAGTGGTGGACAAGGGCGCTTCCGC
CCAGAGCTTCATCGAGCGGATGACCAACTTCGATAAGAACCTGCCCAACGAGAAGGTGCTGCCCAAGCAC
AGCCTGCTGTACGAGTACTTCACCGTGTATAACGAGCTGACCAAAGTGAAATACGTGACCGAGGGAATGA
GAAAGCCCGCCTTCCTGAGCGGCGAGCAGAAAAAGGCCATCGTGGACCTGCTGTTCAAGACCAACCGGAA
AGTGACCGTGAAGCAGCTGAAAGAGGACTACTTCAAGAAAATCGAGTGCTTCGACTCCGTGGAAATCTCC
GGCGTGGAAGATCGGTTCAACGCCTCCCTGGGCACATACCACGATCTGCTGAAAATTATCAAGGACAAGG
ACTTCCTGGACAATGAGGAAAACGAGGACATTCTGGAAGATATCGTGCTGACCCTGACACTGTTTGAGGA
CAGAGAGATGATCGAGGAACGGCTGAAAACCTATGCCCACCTGTTCGACGACAAAGTGATGAAGCAGCTG
AAGCGGCGGAGATACACCGGCTGGGGCAGGCTGAGCCGGAAGCTGATCAACGGCATCCGGGACAAGCAGT
CCGGCAAGACAATCCTGGATTTCCTGAAGTCCGACGGCTTCGCCAACAGAAACTTCATGCAGCTGATCCA
CGACGACAGCCTGACCTTTAAAGAGGACATCCAGAAAGCCCAGGTGTCCGGCCAGGGCGATAGCCTGCAC
GAGCACATTGCCAATCTGGCCGGCAGCCCCGCCATTAAGAAGGGCATCCTGCAGACAGTGAAGGTGGTGG
ACGAGCTCGTGAAAGTGATGGGCCGGCACAAGCCCGAGAACATCGTGATCGAAATGGCCAGAGAGAACCA
GACCACCCAGAAGGGACAGAAGAACAGCCGCGAGAGAATGAAGCGGATCGAAGAGGGCATCAAAGAGCTG
GGCAGCCAGATCCTGAAAGAACACCCCGTGGAAAACACCCAGCTGCAGAACGAGAAGCTGTACCTGTACT
ACCTGCAGAATGGGCGGGATATGTACGTGGACCAGGAACTGGACATCAACCGGCTGTCCGACTACGATGT
GGACCATATCGTGCCTCAGAGCTTTCTGAAGGACGACTCCATCGACAACAAGGTGCTGACCAGAAGCGAC
AAGAACCGGGGCAAGAGCGACAACGTGCCCTCCGAAGAGGTCGTGAAGAAGATGAAGAACTACTGGCGGC
AGCTGCTGAACGCCAAGCTGATTACCCAGAGAAAGTTCGACAATCTGACCAAGGCCGAGAGAGGCGGCCT
GAGCGAACTGGATAAGGCCGGCTTCATCAAGAGACAGCTGGTGGAAACCCGGCAGATCACAAAGCACGTG
GCACAGATCCTGGACTCCCGGATGAACACTAAGTACGACGAGAATGACAAGCTGATCCGGGAAGTGAAAG
TGATCACCCTGAAGTCCAAGCTGGTGTCCGATTTCCGGAAGGATTTCCAGTTTTACAAAGTGCGCGAGAT
CAACAACTACCACCACGCCCACGACGCCTACCTGAACGCCGTCGTGGGAACCGCCCTGATCAAAAAGTAC
CCTAAGCTGGAAAGCGAGTTCGTGTACGGCGACTACAAGGTGTACGACGTGCGGAAGATGATCGCCAAGA
GCGAGCAGGAAATCGGCAAGGCTACCGCCAAGTACTTCTTCTACAGCAACATCATGAACTTTTTCAAGAC
CGAGATTACCCTGGCCAACGGCGAGATCCGGAAGCGGCCTCTGATCGAGACAAACGGCGAAACCGGGGAG
ATCGTGTGGGATAAGGGCCGGGATTTTGCCACCGTGCGGAAAGTGCTGAGCATGCCCCAAGTGAATATCG
TGAAAAAGACCGAGGTGCAGACAGGCGGCTTCAGCAAAGAGTCTATCCTGCCCAAGAGGAACAGCGATAA
GCTGATCGCCAGAAAGAAGGACTGGGACCCTAAGAAGTACGGCGGCTTCGACAGCCCCACCGTGGCCTAT
TCTGTGCTGGTGGTGGCCAAAGTGGAAAAGGGCAAGTCCAAGAAACTGAAGAGTGTGAAAGAGCTGCTGG
GGATCACCATCATGGAAAGAAGCAGCTTCGAGAAGAATCCCATCGACTTTCTGGAAGCCAAGGGCTACAA
AGAAGTGAAAAAGGACCTGATCATCAAGCTGCCTAAGTACTCCCTGTTCGAGCTGGAAAACGGCCGGAAG
AGAATGCTGGCCTCTGCCGGCGAACTGCAGAAGGGAAACGAACTGGCCCTGCCCTCCAAATATGTGAACT
TCCTGTACCTGGCCAGCCACTATGAGAAGCTGAAGGGCTCCCCCGAGGATAATGAGCAGAAACAGCTGTT
TGTGGAACAGCACAAGCACTACCTGGACGAGATCATCGAGCAGATCAGCGAGTTCTCCAAGAGAGTGATC
CTGGCCGACGCTAATCTGGACAAAGTGCTGTCCGCCTACAACAAGCACCGGGATAAGCCCATCAGAGAGC
AGGCCGAGAATATCATCCACCTGTTTACCCTGACCAATCTGGGAGCCCCTGCCGCCTTCAAGTACTTTGA
CACCACCATCGACCGGAAGAGGTACACCAGCACCAAAGAGGTGCTGGACGCCACCCTGATCCACCAGAGC
ATCACCGGCCTGTACGAGACACGGATCGACCTGTCTCAGCTGGGAGGCGACAAAAGGCCGGCGGCCACGA
AAAAGGCCGGCCAGGCAAAAAAGAAAAAGTAAGAATTCCTAGAGCTCGCTGATCAGCCTCGACTGTGCCT
TCTAGTTGCCAGCCATCTGTTGTTTGCCCCTCCCCCGTGCCTTCCTTGACCCTGGAAGGTGCCACTCCCA
CTGTCCTTTCCTAATAAAATGAGGAAATTGCATCGCATTGTCTGAGTAGGTGTCATTCTATTCTGGGGGG
TGGGGTGGGGCAGGACAGCAAGGGGGAGGATTGGGAAGAGAATAGCAGGCATGCTGGGGAGCGGCCGCAG
GAACCCCTAGTGATGGAGTTGGCCACTCCCTCTCTGCGCGCTCGCTCGCTCACTGAGGCCGGGCGACCAA
AGGTCGCCCGACGCCCGGGCTTTGCCCGGGCGGCCTCAGTGAGCGAGCGAGCGCGCAGCTGCCTGCAGGG
GCGCCTGATGCGGTATTTTCTCCTTACGCATCTGTGCGGTATTTCACACCGCATA
[95 nt withheld, positions 5656-5750]
T
[46 nt withheld, positions 5752-5797]
C
[141 nt withheld, positions 5799-5939]
CCTTTGACGTTGGAGTCCACGTTCTTT
[37 nt withheld, positions 5967-6003]
ACTCTATCTCGGGCTATTCTTTTGATTTATAAGGGATTTTGCCGATTTCGGTCTATTGGTTAAAAAATGA
GCTGATTTAACAAAAATTTAACGCGAATTTTAACAAAATATTAACGTTTACAATTTTATGGTGCACTCTC
AGTACAATCTGCTCTGATGCCGCATAGTTAAGCCAGCCCCGACACCCGCCAACACCCGCTGACGCGCCCT
GACGGGCTTGTCTGCTCCCGGCATCCGCTTACAGACAAGCTGTGACCGTCTCCGGGAGCTGCATGTGTCA
GAGGTTTTCACCGTCATCACCGAAACGCGCGAGACGAAAGGGCCTCGTGATACGCCTATTTTTATAGGTT
AATGTCATGATAATAATGGTTTCTTAGACGTCAGGTGGCACTTTTCGGGGAAATGTGCGCGGAACCCCTA
TTTGTTTATTTTTCTAAATACATTCAAATATGTATCCGCTCATGAGACAATAACCCTGATAAATGCTTCA
ATAATATTGAAAAAGGAAGAGTATGAGTATTCAACATTTCCGTGTCGCCCTTATTCCCTTTTTTGCGGCA
TTTTGCCTTCCTGTTTTTGCTCACCCAGAAACGCTGGTGAAAGTAAAAGATGCTGAAGATCAGTTGGGTG
CACGAGTGGGTTACATCGAACTGGATCTCAACAGCGGTAAGATCCTTGAGAGTTTTCGCCCCGAAGAACG
TTTTCCAATGATGAGCACTTTTAAAGTTCTGCTATGTGGCGCGGTATTATCCCGTATTGACGCCGGGCAA
GAGCAACTCGGTCGCCGCATACACTATTCTCAGAATGACTTGGTTGAGTACTCACCAGTCACAGAAAAGC
ATCTTACGGATGGCATGACAGTAAGAGAATTATGCAGTGCTGCCATAACCATGAGTGATAACACTGCGGC
CAACTTACTTCTGACAACGATCGGAGGACCGAAGGAGCTAACCGCTTTTTTGCACAACATGGGGGATCAT
GTAACTCGCCTTGATCGTTGGGAACCGGAGCTGAATGAAGCCATACCAAACGACGAGCGTGACACCACGA
TGCCTGTAGCAATGGCAACAACGTTGCGCAAACTATTAACTGGCGAACTACTTACTCTAGCTTCCCGGCA
ACAATTAATAGACTGGATGGAGGCGGATAAAGTTGCAGGACCACTTCTGCGCTCGGCCCTTCCGGCTGGC
TGGTTTATTGCTGATAAATCTGGAGCCGGTGAGCGTGGAAGCCGCGGTATCATTGCAGCACTGGGGCCAG
ATGGTAAGCCCTCCCGTATCGTAGTTATCTACACGACGGGGAGTCAGGCAACTATGGATGAACGAAATAG
ACAGATCGCTGAGATAGGTGCCTCACTGATTAAGCATTGGTAACTGTCAGACCAAGTTTACTCATATATA
CTTTAGATTGATTTAAAACTTCATTTTTAATTTAAAAGGATCTAGGTGAAGATCCTTTTTGATAATCTCA
TGACCAAAATCCCTTAACGTGAGTTTTCGTTCCACTGAGCGTCAGACCCCGTAGAAAAGATCAAAGGATC
TTCTTGAGATCCTTTTTTTCTGCGCGTAATCTGCTGCTTGCAAACAAAAAAACCACCGCTACCAGCGGTG
GTTTGTTTGCCGGATCAAGAGCTACCAACTCTTTTTCCGAAGGTAACTGGCTTCAGCAGAGCGCAGATAC
CAAATACTGTTCTTCTAGTGTAGCCGTAGTTAGGCCACCACTTCAAGAACTCTGTAGCACCGCCTACATA
CCTCGCTCTGCTAATCCTGTTACCAGTGGCTGCTGCCAGTGGCGATAAGTCGTGTCTTACCGGGTTGGAC
TCAAGACGATAGTTACCGGATAAGGCGCAGCGGTCGGGCTGAACGGGGGGTTCGTGCACACAGCCCAGCT
TGGAGCGAACGACCTACACCGAACTGAGATACCTACAGCGTGAGCTATGAGAAAGCGCCACGCTTCCCGA
AGGGAGAAAGGCGGACAGGTATCCGGTAAGCGGCAGGGTCGGAACAGGAGAGCGCACGAGGGAGCTTCCA
GGGGGAAACGCCTGGTATCTTTATAGTCCTGTCGGGTTTCGCCACCTCTGACTTGAGCGTCGATTTTTGT
GATGCTCGTCAGGGGGGCGGAGCCTATGGAAAAACGCCAGCAACGCGGCCTTTTTACGGTTCCTGGCCTT
TTGCTGGCCTTTTGCTCACATGTGAGGGCCTATTTCCCATGATTCCTTCATATTTGCATATACGATACAA
GGCTGTTAGAGAGATAATTGGAATTAATTTGACTGTAAACACAAAGATATTAGTACAAAATACGTGACGT
AGAAAGTAATAATTTCTTGGGTAGTTTGCAGTTTTAAAATTATGTTTTAAAATGGACTATCATATGCTTA
CCGTAACTTGAAAGTATTTCGATTTCTTGGCTTTATATATCTTGTGGAAAGGACGAAACACCGAGTCCTT
ACAAACTGAGTTGTTT
